>Addgene plasmid #55946 | mPlum-Actin-7 | depositor partial sequence | sequence record 86850 | insert sequence
GACGTCAGATCCGCTAGCGCTACCGGTGGCTACCATGGTGAGCAAGGGCGAGGAGGTCATCAAGGAGTTC
ATGCGCTTCAAGGAGCACATGGAGGGCTCCGTGAACGGCCACGAGTTCGAGATCGAGGGCGAGGGCGAGG
GCCGCCCCTACGAGGGCACCCAGACCGCCAGGCTGAAGGTGACCAAGGGTGGCCCCCTGCCCTTCGCCTG
GGACATCCTGTCCCCTCAGATCATGTACGGCTCCAAGGCCTACGTGAAGCACCCCGCCGACATCCCCGAC
TACTTGAAGCTGTCCTTCCCCGAGGGCTTCAAGTGGGAGCGCGTGATGAACTTCGAGGACGGCGGCGTGG
TGACCGTGACCCAGGACTCCTCCCTGCAGGACGGCGAGTTCATCTACAAGGTGAAGGTGCGCGGCACCAA
CTTCCCCTCCGACGGCCCCGTAATGCAGAAGAAGACCATGGGCTGGGAGGCCTCCTCCGAGCGGATGTAC
CCCGAGGACGGCGCCCTGAAGGGCGAGATGAAGATGAGGCTGAGGCTGAAGGACGGCGGCCACTACGACG
CCGAGGTCAAGACCACCTACATGGCCAAGAAGCCCGTGCAGCTGCCCGGCGCCTACAAGACCGACATCAA
GCTGGACATCACCTCCCACAACGAGGACTACACCATCGTGGAACAGTACGAGCGCGCCGAGGGCCGCCAC
TCCACCGGCGCCTCCGGACTCAGATCTCGAGCTATGGATGATGATATCGCCGCGCTCGTCGTCGACAACG
GCTCCGGCATGTGCAAGGCCGGCTTCGCGGGCGACGATGCCCCCCGGGCCGTCTTCCCCTCCATCGTGGG
GCGCCCCAGGCACCAGGGCGTGATGGTGGGCATGGGTCAGAAGGATTCCTATGTGGGCGACGAGGCCCAG
AGCAAGAGAGGCATCCTCACCCTGAAGTACCCCATCGAGCACGGCATCGTCACCAACTGGGACGACATGG
AGAAAATCTGGCACCACACCTTCTACAATGAGCTGCGTGTGGCTCCCGAGGAGCACCCCGTGCTGCTGAC
CGAGGCCCCCCTGAACCCCAAGGCCAACCGCGAGAAGATGACCCAGATCATGTTTGAGACCTTCAACACC
CCAGCCATGTACGTTGCTATCCAGGCTGTGCTATCCCTGTACGCCTCTGGCCGTACCACTGGCATCGTGA
TGGACTCCGGTGACGGGGTCACCCACACTGTGCCCATCTACGAGGGGTATGCCCTCCCCCATGCCATCCT
GCGTCTGGACCTGGCTGGCCGGGACCTGACTGACTACCTCATGAAGATCCTCACCGAGCGCGGCTACAGC
TTCACCACCACGGCCGAGCGGGAAATCGTGCGTGACATTAAGGAGAAGCTGTGCTACGTCGCCCTGGACT
TCGAGCAAGAGATGGCCACGGCTGCTTCCAGCTCCTCCCTGGAGAAGAGCTACGAGCTGCCTGACGGCCA
GGTCATCACCATTGGCAATGAGCGGTTCCGCTGCCCTGAGGCACTCTTCCAGCCTTCCTTCCTGGGCATG
GAGTCCTGTGGCATCCACGAAACTACCTTCAACTCCATCATGAAGTGTGACGTGGACATCCGCAAAGACC
TGTACGCCAACACAGTGCTGTCTGGCGGCACCACCATGTACCCTGGCATTGCCGACAGGATGCAGAAGGA
GATCACTGCCCTGGCACCCAGCACAATGAAGATCAAGATCATTGCTCCTCCTGAGCGCAAGTACTCCGTG
TGGATCGGCGGCTCCATCCTGGCCTCGCTGTCCACCTTCCAGCAGATGTGGATCAGCAAGCAGGAGTATG
ACGAGTCCGGCCCCTCCATCGTCCACCGCAAATGCTTCTAGGGATCCACCGGATCTAGATAACTGATCAT
AATCAGCCATACCACATTGAGA
