>Addgene plasmid #55946 | mPlum-Actin-7 | addgene partial sequence | sequence record 147200 | DsRed1-C 5'-AGCTGGACATCACCTCCCACAACG-3'
GTACGAGCGCGCCGAGGGCCGCCACTCCACCGGCGCCTCCGGACTCAGATCTCGAGCTATGGATGATGAT
ATCGCCGCGCTCGTCGTCGACAACGGCTCCGGCATGTGCAAGGCCGGCTTCGCGGGCGACGATGCCCCCC
GGGCCGTCTTCCCCTCCATCGTGGGGCGCCCCAGGCACCAGGGCGTGATGGTGGGCATGGGTCAGAAGGA
TTCCTATGTGGGCGACGAGGCCCAGAGCAAGAGAGGCATCCTCACCCTGAAGTACCCCATCGAGCACGGC
ATCGTCACCAACTGGGACGACATGGAGAAAATCTGGCACCACACCTTCTACAATGAGCTGCGTGTGGCTC
CCGAGGAGCACCCCGTGCTGCTGACCGAGGCCCCCCTGAACCCCAAGGCCAACCGCGAGAAGATGACCCA
GATCATGTTTGAGACCTTCAACACCCCAGCCATGTACGTTGCTATCCAGGCTGTGCTATCCCTGTACGCC
TCTGGCCGTACCACTGGCATCGTGATGGACTCCGGTGACGGGGTCACCCACACTGTGCCCATCTACGAGG
GGTATGCCCTCCCCCATGCCATCCTGCGTCTGGACCTGGCTGGCCGGGACCTGACTGACTACCTCATGAA
GATCCTCACCGAGCGCGGCTACAGCTTCACCACCACGGCCGAGCGGGAAATCGTGCGTGACATTAAGGAG
AAGCTGTGCTACGTCGCCCTGGACTTCGAGCAAGAGATGGCCACGGCTGCTTCCAGCTCCTCCCTGGAGA
AGAGCTACGAGCTGCCTGACGGCCAGGTCA
