[The description below was written by a language model from this plasmid's Addgene catalogue record.]
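Description:
mPlum-Actin-7 is a mammalian expression plasmid that produces human beta-actin (ACTB, corresponding to the reference transcript for cytoplasmic beta-actin) fused to the far-red fluorescent protein mPlum. It is built on an mPlum backbone of about 4.75 kb before the insert is added. The fluorescent protein is supplied by the backbone and sits at the N terminus of actin, so the fusion is read as mPlum followed by actin. Expression is driven by the CMV promoter, a strong constitutive promoter in most mammalian cell lines. The listed 3′ sequencing primer suggests an SV40 polyadenylation signal lies downstream of the fusion, although no feature table is provided to confirm the layout. The "7" in the name probably refers to the linker between the two proteins, but the record does not say this.

The plasmid is maintained in E. coli at high copy number under kanamycin selection. It also carries a neomycin resistance marker, which allows G418 selection of stably transfected mammalian cells. The cloning method is recorded as unknown.

The stated purpose is localization. The tagged actin incorporates into the cell's actin cytoskeleton, so filamentous structures such as stress fibres, lamellipodia and cortical actin can be seen by fluorescence microscopy in live or fixed cells. mPlum has an excitation maximum of 590 nm and an emission maximum of 649 nm. This far-red emission makes the construct convenient for multicolour imaging with green, yellow or orange fluorescent markers, because spectral overlap with those channels is limited.
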