Addgene plasmid #55946: mPlum-Actin-7
Purpose: Localization: Actin, Excitation: 590, Emission: 649
Depositing lab: Michael Davidson. Depositing organization: Florida State University, Tallahassee.
Backbone
  Vector backbone: mPlum
  Backbone size w/o insert (bp): 4750
  Vector type: Mammalian Expression
  Selectable markers: Neomycin (select with G418)
Growth in bacteria
  Bacterial resistance: Kanamycin, 50 μg/mL
  Growth temperature: 37°C
  Growth strain: DH5alpha
  Copy number: High Copy
Gene/Insert
  Gene/Insert name: Actin (alt name: NM_001101.3)
  Species: H. sapiens (human)
  Entrez Gene: ACTB (a.k.a. BKRNS, BNS, BRWS1, CSMH, DDS1, PS1TP5BP1, THC8)
  Promoter: CMV
  Tag / fusion protein: mPlum (N terminal on backbone)
  Cloning method: Unknown
  Sequencing primers: 5′ CMV-F; 3′ SV40pA-R
Terms and licenses: Academic/Nonprofit Terms; Industry Terms: Not Available to Industry
Depositor comments: . Excitation = 590; Emission = 649
How to cite: mPlum-Actin-7 was a gift from Michael Davidson (Addgene plasmid # 55946 ; http://n2t.net/addgene:55946 ; RRID:Addgene_55946)
